Addgene plasmid #154173: pEF1α-squirrel-monkey-CHMP3(155)-HA
Purpose: expresses squirrel monkey CHMP3(155) in mammalian cells
Depositing lab: Wesley Sundquist. Depositing organization: University of Utah. Publication: RetroCHMP3 blocks budding of enveloped viruses without blocking cytokinesis. Rheinemann L, Downhour DM, Bredbenner K, Mercenne G, Davenport KA, Schmitt PT, Necessary CR, McCullough J, Schmitt AP, Simon SM, Sundquist WI, Elde NC. Cell. 2021 Sep 27. pii: S0092-8674(21)01055-2. doi: 10.1016/j.cell.2021.09.008. PubMed 34597582.
Backbone
  Vector backbone: pEF-GFP
  Backbone manufacturer: #11154
  Backbone size w/o insert (bp): 4311
  Total vector size (bp): 4806
  Modifications to backbone: deleted GFP
  Vector type: Mammalian Expression
Growth in bacteria
  Bacterial resistance: Ampicillin, 100 μg/mL
  Growth temperature: 37°C
  Growth strain: DH5alpha
  Copy number: Unknown
Gene/Insert
  Gene/Insert name: CHMP3(155)
  Species: S. sciureus (squirrel monkey)
  Insert size (bp): 495
  Mutation: C-terminal truncation of CHMP3 at amino acid 155
  Promoter: EF1-alpha
  Tag / fusion protein: HA (C terminal on insert)
  Cloning method: Restriction Enzyme; 5′ cloning site KpnI (unknown if destroyed); 3′ cloning site NotI (unknown if destroyed)
  Sequencing primers: 5′ ggaatttgccctttttgagtttgg
Resource information
  A portion of this plasmid was derived from a plasmid made by: Diane Downhour, Nels Elde laboratory, University of Utah
Terms and licenses: Academic/Nonprofit Terms; Industry Terms: Not Available to Industry
How to cite: pEF1α-squirrel-monkey-CHMP3(155)-HA was a gift from Wesley Sundquist (Addgene plasmid # 154173 ; http://n2t.net/addgene:154173 ; RRID:Addgene_154173)
