[The description below was written by a language model from this plasmid's Addgene catalogue record and pLannotate feature annotations shown in this document.]
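Description:
pEF1α-squirrel-monkey-CHMP3(155)-HA is a mammalian expression plasmid of about 4.8 kb built on the pEF-GFP backbone, from which the GFP coding sequence was removed and replaced with the insert between KpnI and NotI sites. It is propagated in E. coli through a high-copy ColE1/pUC-type origin and selected with ampicillin via the β-lactamase gene and its native promoter. The backbone also carries an SV40 origin of replication, which can support episomal amplification in cells expressing SV40 large T antigen, along with an SV40 polyadenylation signal and remnants of lac regulatory sequences, lacI and a CMV enhancer that appear to be cloning leftovers. The record lists no mammalian selection marker, so the plasmid appears suited to transient transfection.

The payload is a squirrel monkey CHMP3 open reading frame truncated at amino acid 155, removing the C-terminal portion of this ESCRT-III subunit. The annotation software matched it to human CHMP3 by homology. It is fused at its C terminus to an HA epitope; the short annotated span is consistent with a single HA tag rather than a triple repeat. Transcription is driven by the strong constitutive human EF-1α promoter and terminated by a rabbit β-globin polyadenylation signal, preceded by a short β-globin-derived fragment that lies downstream of the tagged coding sequence.

The stated purpose is to express CHMP3(155) in mammalian cells. The associated publication concerns retroCHMP3, truncated CHMP3 variants that block budding of enveloped viruses without blocking cytokinesis. This construct therefore likely served to test how a truncated CHMP3 affects ESCRT-dependent virus release and cell division, with the HA tag allowing detection of the protein.
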