Features (pLannotate 1.2.2; 18 found; start..end, strand, type, name):
      1..1182    +  promoter       EF-1α promoter: strong constitutive promoter for human elongation factor EF-1α
   1184..1205    +  misc_feature   MCS (fragment): multiple cloning site
   1215..1679    +  CDS            CHMP3 (fragment): CHMP3_HUMAN - Also known as CGI149, NEDF, VPS24. Experimental evidence at protein level: Swiss-Prot protein existence level 1. Probable core component of the endosomal sorting required for transport complex III (ESCRT-III) which is involved in multivesicular bodies (MVBs) formation and sorting of endosomal cargo proteins into MVBs. MVBs contain intraluminal vesicles (ILVs) that are generated by invagination and scission from the limiting membrane of the endosome and mostly are delivered to lysosomes enabling degradation of membrane proteins, such as stimulated growth factor receptors, lysosoma
   1680..1707    +  CDS            3xHA (fragment): three tandem HA epitope tags
   1718..1789    +  CDS            HBB (fragment): HBB_PONPY - Experimental evidence at transcript level: Swiss-Prot protein existence level 2. Involved in oxygen transport from the lung to the various peripheral tissues. From Pongo pygmaeus (Bornean orangutan).
   1860..1915    +  polyA_signal   β-globin poly(A) signal: rabbit β-globin polyadenylation signal (Gil and Proudfoot, 1987)
   2300..2316    -  protein_bind   lac operator: The lac repressor binds to the lac operator to inhibit transcription in E. coli. This inhibition can be relieved by adding lactose or isopropyl-β-D-thiogalactopyranoside (IPTG). lac repressor encoded by lacI
   2324..2354    -  promoter       lac promoter: promoter for the E. coli lac operon
   2369..2390    -  protein_bind   CAP binding site: CAP binding activates transcription in the presence of cAMP. E. coli catabolite activator protein
   2403..2442    -  CDS            lacI (fragment): lac repressor; lacI; The lac repressor binds to the lac operator to inhibit transcription in E. coli. This inhibition can be relieved by adding lactose or isopropyl-β-D-thiogalactopyranoside (IPTG).
   2449..2471    +  promoter       SV40 promoter (fragment): SV40 enhancer and early promoter
   2495..2630    +  rep_origin     SV40 ori: SV40 origin of replication
   2650..2784    +  polyA_signal   SV40 poly(A) signal: SV40 polyadenylation signal
   2786..2840    -  CDS            lacI (fragment): lac repressor; lacI; The lac repressor binds to the lac operator to inhibit transcription in E. coli. This inhibition can be relieved by adding lactose or isopropyl-β-D-thiogalactopyranoside (IPTG).
   3023..3611    -  rep_origin     ori: high-copy-number ColE1/pMB1/pBR322/pUC origin of replication
   3782..4642    -  CDS            AmpR: β-lactamase; bla; confers resistance to ampicillin, carbenicillin, and related antibiotics
   4643..4747    -  promoter       AmpR promoter: bla
   4778..4796    +  enhancer       CMV enhancer (fragment): human cytomegalovirus immediate early enhancer
>Addgene plasmid #154173 | pEF1α-squirrel-monkey-CHMP3(155)-HA | addgene full sequence | sequence record 308881 | Addgene NGS Result
GCTCCGGTGCCCGTCAGTGGGCAGAGCGCACATCGCCCACAGTCCCCGAGAAGTTGGGGGGAGGGGTCGG
CAATTGAACCGGTGCCTAGAGAAGGTGGCGCGGGGTAAACTGGGAAAGTGATGTCGTGTACTGGCTCCGC
CTTTTTCCCGAGGGTGGGGGAGAACCGTATATAAGTGCAGTAGTCGCCGTGAACGTTCTTTTTCGCAACG
GGTTTGCCGCCAGAACACAGGTAAGTGCCGTGTGTGGTTCCCGCGGGCCTGGCCTCTTTACGGGTTATGG
CCCTTGCGTGCCTTGAATTACTTCCACGCCCCTGGCTGCAGTACGTGATTCTTGATCCCGAGCTTCGGGT
TGGAAGTGGGTGGGAGAGTTCGAGGCCTTGCGCTTAAGGAGCCCCTTCGCCTCGTGCTTGAGTTGAGGCC
TGGCCTGGGCGCTGGGGCCGCCGCGTGCGAATCTGGTGGCACCTTCGCGCCTGTCTCGCTGCTTTCGATA
AGTCTCTAGCCATTTAAAATTTTTGATGACCTGCTGCGACGCTTTTTTTCTGGCAAGATAGTCTTGTAAA
TGCGGGCCAAGATCTGCACACTGGTATTTCGGTTTTTGGGGCCGCGGGCGGCGACGGGGCCCGTGCGTCC
CAGCGCACATGTTCGGCGAGGCGGGGCCTGCGAGCGCGGCCACCGAGAATCGGACGGGGGTAGTCTCAAG
CTGGCCGGCCTGCTCTGGTGCCTGGCCTCGCGCCGCCGTGTATCGCCCCGCCCTGGGCGGCAAGGCTGGC
CCGGTCGGCACCAGTTGCGTGAGCGGAAAGATGGCCGCTTCCCGGCCCTGCTGCAGGGAGCTCAAAATGG
AGGACGCGGCGCTCGGGAGAGCGGGCGGGTGAGTCACCCACACAAAGGAAAAGGGCCTTTCCGTCCTCAG
CCGTCGCTTCATGTGACTCCACGGAGTACCGGGCGCCGTCCAGGCACCTCGATTAGTTCTCGAGCTTTTG
GAGTACGTCGTCTTTAGGTTGGGGGGAGGGGTTTTATGCGATGGAGTTTCCCCACACTGAGTGGGTGGAG
ACTGAAGTTAGGCCAGCTTGGCACTTGATGTAATTCTCCTTGGAATTTGCCCTTTTTGAGTTTGGATCTT
GGTTCATTCTCAAGCCTCAGACAGTGGTTCAAAGTTTTTTTCTTCCATTTCAGGTGTCGTGAGGAATTCT
GCAGTCGACGGTACCCAATTTGCCATGGGGCTGTTTGGAAAAACCCAGGAGAAGCCACCCAAAGAACTGG
TCAATGAATGGTCATTGAAGATAAGAAAGGAAATGAGAGTTGTTGACAGGCAAATAAGGGATATCCAAAG
AGAAGAAGAAAAAGTGAAACGATCTGTGAAAGATGCAGCCAAGAAGGGCCAGAAGGATGTCTGTGTAGTT
CTGGCCAAGGAGATGATCAGGTCAAGGAAGGCCGTGAGCAAGCTATATGCATCCAAAGCGCACATGAATT
CGGTGCTCATGGGGATGAAGAACCAGCTCGCGGTCTTGCGAGTGGCTGGTTCCCTGCAGAAGAGCACAGA
AGTGATGAAGGCCATGCAAAGTCTTGTGAAGATTCCAGAAATTCAGGCCACCATGAGGGAGCTATCCAAA
GAAATGATGAAGGCTGGGATCATAGAGGAGATGTTAGAGGACACTTTTGAAAGCATGGATGATCAGGAAT
ACCCATACGATGTTCCAGATTACGCTTGAGCGGCCGCACTCCTCAGGTGCAGGCTGCCTATCAGAAGGTG
GTGGCTGGTGTGGCCAATGCCCTGGCTCACAAATACCACTGAGATCTTTTTCCCTCTGCCAAAAATTATG
GGGACATCATGAAGCCCCTTGAGCATCTGACTTCTGGCTAATAAAGGAAATTTATTTTCATTGCAATAGT
GTGTTGGAATTTTTTGTGTCTCTCACTCGGAAGGACATATGGGAGGGCAAATCATTTAAAACATCAGAAT
GAGTATTTGGTTTAGAGTTTGGCAACATATGCCCATATGCTGGCTGCCATGAACAAAGGTTGGCTATAAA
GAGGTCATCAGTATATGAAACAGCCCCCTGCTGTCCATTCCTTATTCCATAGAAAAGCCTTGACTTGAGG
TTAGATTTTTTTTATATTTTGTTTTGTGTTATTTTTTTCTTTAACATCCCTAAAATTTTCCTTACATGTT
TTACTAGCCAGATTTTTCCTCCTCTCCTGACTACTCCCAGTCATAGCTGTCCCTCTTCTCTTATGGAGAT
CCCTCGACCTGCAGCCCAAGCTTGGCGTAATCATGGTCATAGCTGTTTCCTGTGTGAAATTGTTATCCGC
TCACAATTCCACACAACATACGAGCCGGAAGCATAAAGTGTAAAGCCTGGGGTGCCTAATGAGTGAGCTA
ACTCACATTAATTGCGTTGCGCTCACTGCCCGCTTTCCAGTCGGGAAACCTGTCGTGCCAGCGGATCCGC
ATCTCAATTAGTCAGCAACCATAGTCCCGCCCCTAACTCCGCCCATCCCGCCCCTAACTCCGCCCAGTTC
CGCCCATTCTCCGCCCCATGGCTGACTAATTTTTTTTATTTATGCAGAGGCCGAGGCCGCCTCGGCCTCT
GAGCTATTCCAGAAGTAGTGAGGAGGCTTTTTTGGAGGCCTAGGCTTTTGCAAAAAGCTAACTTGTTTAT
TGCAGCTTATAATGGTTACAAATAAAGCAATAGCATCACAAATTTCACAAATAAAGCATTTTTTTCACTG
CATTCTAGTTGTGGTTTGTCCAAACTCATCAATGTATCTTATCATGTCTGGATCCGCTGCATTAATGAAT
CGGCCAACGCGCGGGGAGAGGCGGTTTGCGTATTGGGCGCTCTTCCGCTTCCTCGCTCACTGACTCGCTG
CGCTCGGTCGTTCGGCTGCGGCGAGCGGTATCAGCTCACTCAAAGGCGGTAATACGGTTATCCACAGAAT
CAGGGGATAACGCAGGAAAGAACATGTGAGCAAAAGGCCAGCAAAAGGCCAGGAACCGTAAAAAGGCCGC
GTTGCTGGCGTTTTTCCATAGGCTCCGCCCCCCTGACGAGCATCACAAAAATCGACGCTCAAGTCAGAGG
TGGCGAAACCCGACAGGACTATAAAGATACCAGGCGTTTCCCCCTGGAAGCTCCCTCGTGCGCTCTCCTG
TTCCGACCCTGCCGCTTACCGGATACCTGTCCGCCTTTCTCCCTTCGGGAAGCGTGGCGCTTTCTCATAG
CTCACGCTGTAGGTATCTCAGTTCGGTGTAGGTCGTTCGCTCCAAGCTGGGCTGTGTGCACGAACCCCCC
GTTCAGCCCGACCGCTGCGCCTTATCCGGTAACTATCGTCTTGAGTCCAACCCGGTAAGACACGACTTAT
CGCCACTGGCAGCAGCCACTGGTAACAGGATTAGCAGAGCGAGGTATGTAGGCGGTGCTACAGAGTTCTT
GAAGTGGTGGCCTAACTACGGCTACACTAGAAGAACAGTATTTGGTATCTGCGCTCTGCTGAAGCCAGTT
ACCTTCGGAAAAAGAGTTGGTAGCTCTTGATCCGGCAAACAAACCACCGCTGGTAGCGGTGGTTTTTTTG
TTTGCAAGCAGCAGATTACGCGCAGAAAAAAAGGATCTCAAGAAGATCCTTTGATCTTTTCTACGGGGTC
TGACGCTCAGTGGAACGAAAACTCACGTTAAGGGATTTTGGTCATGAGATTATCAAAAAGGATCTTCACC
TAGATCCTTTTAAATTAAAAATGAAGTTTTAAATCAATCTAAAGTATATATGAGTAAACTTGGTCTGACA
GTTACCAATGCTTAATCAGTGAGGCACCTATCTCAGCGATCTGTCTATTTCGTTCATCCATAGTTGCCTG
ACTCCCCGTCGTGTAGATAACTACGATACGGGAGGGCTTACCATCTGGCCCCAGTGCTGCAATGATACCG
CGAGACCCACGCTCACCGGCTCCAGATTTATCAGCAATAAACCAGCCAGCCGGAAGGGCCGAGCGCAGAA
GTGGTCCTGCAACTTTATCCGCCTCCATCCAGTCTATTAATTGTTGCCGGGAAGCTAGAGTAAGTAGTTC
GCCAGTTAATAGTTTGCGCAACGTTGTTGCCATTGCTACAGGCATCGTGGTGTCACGCTCGTCGTTTGGT
ATGGCTTCATTCAGCTCCGGTTCCCAACGATCAAGGCGAGTTACATGATCCCCCATGTTGTGCAAAAAAG
CGGTTAGCTCCTTCGGTCCTCCGATCGTTGTCAGAAGTAAGTTGGCCGCAGTGTTATCACTCATGGTTAT
GGCAGCACTGCATAATTCTCTTACTGTCATGCCATCCGTAAGATGCTTTTCTGTGACTGGTGAGTACTCA
ACCAAGTCATTCTGAGAATAGTGTATGCGGCGACCGAGTTGCTCTTGCCCGGCGTCAATACGGGATAATA
CCGCGCCACATAGCAGAACTTTAAAAGTGCTCATCATTGGAAAACGTTCTTCGGGGCGAAAACTCTCAAG
GATCTTACCGCTGTTGAGATCCAGTTCGATGTAACCCACTCGTGCACCCAACTGATCTTCAGCATCTTTT
ACTTTCACCAGCGTTTCTGGGTGAGCAAAAACAGGAAGGCAAAATGCCGCAAAAAAGGGAATAAGGGCGA
CACGGAAATGTTGAATACTCATACTCTTCCTTTTTCAATATTATTGAAGCATTTATCAGGGTTATTGTCT
CATGAGCGGATACATATTTGAATGTATTTAGAAAAATAAACAAATAGGGGTTCCGCGCACATTTCCCCGA
AAAGTGCCACCTGGGTCGACATTGATTATTGACTAGATCATCGCGTGAG
